Addgene plasmid #248030: pGIPZ EF1a IRES mNeonGreen-P2A-Puro
Purpose: (Empty Backbone) Backbone that constitutively expresses mNeonGreen and a puromycin resistance gene in human cells
Depositing lab: Joshua Leonard. Depositing organization: Northwestern University. Publication: Comparative Evaluation of Synthetic Cytokines for Enhancing Production and Performance of NK92 Cell-Based Therapies. Deol S, Donahue PS, Mitrut RE, Hammitt-Kess IJ, Ahn J, Zhang B, Leonard JN. GEN Biotechnol. 2023 Jun 1;2(3):228-246. doi: 10.1089/genbio.2023.0024. Epub 2023 Jun 19. PubMed 37363412.
Backbone
  Vector backbone: pGIPZ
  Backbone size (bp): 12064
  Vector type: Mammalian Expression, Lentiviral
  Selectable markers: Puromycin ; and mNeonGreen
Growth in bacteria
  Bacterial resistance: Ampicillin, 100 μg/mL
  Growth temperature: 30°C
  Growth strain: NEB Stable
  Copy number: High Copy
Gene/Insert
  Gene/Insert name: None
Terms and licenses: Academic/Nonprofit Terms; Industry Terms: Not Available to Industry
How to cite: pGIPZ EF1a IRES mNeonGreen-P2A-Puro was a gift from Joshua Leonard (Addgene plasmid # 248030 ; http://n2t.net/addgene:248030 ; RRID:Addgene_248030)
