[The description below was written by a language model from this plasmid's Addgene catalogue record and pLannotate feature annotations shown in this document.]
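Description:
pGIPZ EF1a IRES mNeonGreen-P2A-Puro is an empty lentiviral and mammalian expression backbone of about 12 kb, built on pGIPZ and intended to constitutively express a fluorescent marker and a drug-resistance gene in human cells. It is propagated in E. coli through a high-copy ColE1/pUC-type origin with ampicillin selection (AmpR). The annotation also finds an f1 origin and an EM7-driven bleomycin/Zeocin resistance gene, which sits in reverse orientation inside the viral region.

The transfer cassette is flanked by a truncated HIV-1 5' LTR and a self-inactivating ΔU3 3' LTR. It carries the standard HIV-1 elements for packaging and transduction: the Ψ signal with a gag fragment, the RRE for Rev-dependent RNA export, and the cPPT/CTS. Within it, the human EF-1α promoter with its intron A drives a transcript in which an EMCV IRES directs translation of mNeonGreen followed by puromycin N-acetyltransferase. According to the construct name, these two are linked by a P2A peptide, although that peptide is not separately annotated. A WPRE downstream enhances expression.

No insert is recorded. The gap between the promoter and the IRES is presumably where a gene of interest would be cloned, so that it is co-expressed with the green reporter and puromycin marker from a single mRNA, but the record does not describe the cloning site. A short hit to the TRE3GV promoter in that region is only a fragment.

Outside the LTRs, the annotation shows a bGH poly(A) signal, an SV40 promoter-driven hygromycin resistance cassette, and lac promoter remnants. The catalogue entry lists only puromycin and mNeonGreen as mammalian selectable markers. The associated publication concerns engineering NK92 cells with synthetic cytokines.
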