Features (pLannotate 1.2.2; 34 found; start..end, strand, type, name):
    377..634     +  LTR            5' LTR (truncated): truncated 5' long terminal repeat (LTR) from HIV-1
    681..806     +  misc_feature   HIV-1 Ψ: packaging signal of human immunodeficiency virus type 1
    790..1128    +  CDS            HIV-1 gag (fragment): gag protein from human immunodeficiency virus 1; gag
   1303..1536    +  misc_feature   RRE: The Rev response element (RRE) of HIV-1 allows for Rev-dependent mRNA export from the nucleus to the cytoplasm.
   1913..2013    +  CDS            Rev (fragment): human immunodeficiency virus 1 (HIV-1) Rev protein; rev; enhances nuclear export of unspliced and incompletely spliced viral mRNAs
   2063..2180    +  misc_feature   cPPT/CTS: central polypurine tract and central termination sequence of HIV-1
   2245..2619    -  CDS            BleoR: antibiotic-binding protein; Sh ble from Streptoalloteichus hindustanus; confers resistance to bleomycin, phleomycin, and Zeocin™
   2639..2686    -  promoter       EM7 promoter: synthetic bacterial promoter&nbsp
   2884..3095    +  promoter       EF-1α core promoter: core promoter for human elongation factor EF-1α
   3096..3209    +  intron         EF-1α intron A (fragment): intron upstream of the start codon of human EF-1α
   3835..4038    +  intron         EF-1α intron A: truncated intron upstream of the start codon of human EF-1α
   4047..4081    +  promoter       TRE3GV promoter (fragment): 3rd-generation Tet-responsive promoter that can be activated by binding of Tet-On® 3G, optimized for retroviral and lentiviral vectors
   4175..4761    +  misc_feature   IRES2: internal ribosome entry site (IRES) of the encephalomyocarditis virus (EMCV)
   4774..5481    +  CDS            mNeonGreen: mNeonGreen is a basic (constitutively fluorescent) green/yellow fluorescent protein published in 2013, derived from Branchiostoma lanceolatum. It is reported to be a very rapidly-maturing monomer with moderate acid sensitivity.
   5545..6141    +  CDS            PuroR: puromycin N-acetyltransferase; pac from Streptomyces alboniger; confers resistance to puromycin
   6159..6747    +  misc_feature   WPRE: woodchuck hepatitis virus posttranscriptional regulatory element
   6764..6832    +  CDS            nef (fragment): NEF_HV1Z2 - Experimental evidence at protein level: Swiss-Prot protein existence level 1. Extracellular Nef protein targets CD4(+) T-lymphocytes for apoptosis by interacting with CXCR4 surface receptors. From Human immunodeficiency virus type 1 group M subtype D (isolate Z2/CDC-Z34) (HIV-1).
   6834..7067    +  LTR            3' LTR (ΔU3): self-inactivating 3' long terminal repeat (LTR) from HIV-1
   7174..7398    +  polyA_signal   bGH poly(A) signal: bovine growth hormone polyadenylation signal
   7402..7423    +  promoter       SV40 promoter (fragment): SV40 enhancer and early promoter
   7444..7872    +  rep_origin     f1 ori (sequence partly withheld): f1 bacteriophage origin of replication; arrow indicates direction of (+) strand synthesis
   7886..8215    +  promoter       SV40 promoter: SV40 enhancer and early promoter
   8264..9289    +  CDS            HygR: aminoglycoside phosphotransferase from E. coli; aph(4)-Ia; confers resistance to hygromycin
   9299..9424    +  CDS            ble (fragment): BLE_KLEPN - Experimental evidence at protein level: Swiss-Prot protein existence level 1. Binding protein with a strong affinity to the bleomycin family of antibiotics. Binds to CL990; an antimitotic-antibiotic compound. From Klebsiella pneumoniae.
   9419..9540    +  polyA_signal   SV40 poly(A) signal: SV40 polyadenylation signal
   9611..9633    -  protein_bind   lac operator (fragment): The lac repressor binds to the lac operator to inhibit transcription in E. coli. This inhibition can be relieved by adding lactose or isopropyl-β-D-thiogalactopyranoside (IPTG). lac repressor encoded by lacI
   9637..9667    -  promoter       lac promoter: promoter for the E. coli lac operon
   9682..9703    -  protein_bind   CAP binding site: CAP binding activates transcription in the presence of cAMP. E. coli catabolite activator protein
   9716..9808    -  CDS            lacI (fragment): lac repressor; lacI; The lac repressor binds to the lac operator to inhibit transcription in E. coli. This inhibition can be relieved by adding lactose or isopropyl-β-D-thiogalactopyranoside (IPTG).
   9991..10579   -  rep_origin     ori: high-copy-number ColE1/pMB1/pBR322/pUC origin of replication
  10750..11610   -  CDS            AmpR: β-lactamase; bla; confers resistance to ampicillin, carbenicillin, and related antibiotics
  11611..11715   -  promoter       AmpR promoter: bla
  11763..11897   +  polyA_signal   SV40 poly(A) signal: SV40 polyadenylation signal
  12064..329     +  CDS            nef (fragment) (across the origin): NEF_HV1BR - Experimental evidence at protein level: Swiss-Prot protein existence level 1. Extracellular Nef protein targets CD4(+) T-lymphocytes for apoptosis by interacting with CXCR4 surface receptors (PubMed:14990729). From Human immunodeficiency virus type 1 group M subtype B (isolate BRU/LAI) (HIV-1).
>Addgene plasmid #248030 | pGIPZ EF1a IRES mNeonGreen-P2A-Puro | addgene full sequence | sequence record 497723 | Addgene NGS Result
TGGAAGGGCTAATTCACTCCCAAAGAAGACAAGATATCCTTGATCTGTGGATCTACCACACACAAGGCTA
CTTCCCTGATTAGCAGAACTACACACCAGGGCCAGGGGTCAGATATCCACTGACCTTTGGATGGTGCTAC
AAGCTAGTACCAGTTGAGCCAGATAAGGTAGAAGAGGCCAATAAAGGAGAGAACACCAGCTTGTTACACC
CTGTGAGCCTGCATGGGATGGATGACCCGGAGAGAGAAGTGTTAGAGTGGAGGTTTGACAGCCGCCTAGC
ATTTCATCACGTGGCCCGAGAGCTGCATCCGGAGTACTTCAAGAACTGCTGATATCGAGCTTGCTACAAG
GGACTTTCCGCTGGGGACTTTCCAGGGAGGCGTGGCCTGGGCGGGACTGGGGAGTGGCGAGCCCTCAGAT
CCTGCATATAAGCAGCTGCTTTTTGCCTGTACTGGGTCTCTCTGGTTAGACCAGATCTGAGCCTGGGAGC
TCTCTGGCTAACTAGGGAACCCACTGCTTAAGCCTCAATAAAGCTTGCCTTGAGTGCTTCAAGTAGTGTG
TGCCCGTCTGTTGTGTGACTCTGGTAACTAGAGATCCCTCAGACCCTTTTAGTCAGTGTGGAAAATCTCT
AGCAGTGGCGCCCGAACAGGGACTTGAAAGCGAAAGGGAAACCAGAGGAGCTCTCTCGACGCAGGACTCG
GCTTGCTGAAGCGCGCACGGCAAGAGGCGAGGGGCGGCGACTGGTGAGTACGCCAAAAATTTTGACTAGC
GGAGGCTAGAAGGAGAGAGATGGGTGCGAGAGCGTCAGTATTAAGCGGGGGAGAATTAGATCGCGATGGG
AAAAAATTCGGTTAAGGCCAGGGGGAAAGAAAAAATATAAATTAAAACATATAGTATGGGCAAGCAGGGA
GCTAGAACGATTCGCAGTTAATCCTGGCCTGTTAGAAACATCAGAAGGCTGTAGACAAATACTGGGACAG
CTACAACCATCCCTTCAGACAGGATCAGAAGAACTTAGATCATTATATAATACAGTAGCAACCCTCTATT
GTGTGCATCAAAGGATAGAGATAAAAGACACCAAGGAAGCTTTAGACAAGATAGAGGAAGAGCAAAACAA
AAGTAAGACCACCGCACAGCAAGCGGCCGGCCGCTGATCTTCAGACCTGGAGGAGGAGATATGAGGGACA
ATTGGAGAAGTGAATTATATAAATATAAAGTAGTAAAAATTGAACCATTAGGAGTAGCACCCACCAAGGC
AAAGAGAAGAGTGGTGCAGAGAGAAAAAAGAGCAGTGGGAATAGGAGCTTTGTTCCTTGGGTTCTTGGGA
GCAGCAGGAAGCACTATGGGCGCAGCGTCAATGACGCTGACGGTACAGGCCAGACAATTATTGTCTGGTA
TAGTGCAGCAGCAGAACAATTTGCTGAGGGCTATTGAGGCGCAACAGCATCTGTTGCAACTCACAGTCTG
GGGCATCAAGCAGCTCCAGGCAAGAATCCTGGCTGTGGAAAGATACCTAAAGGATCAACAGCTCCTGGGG
ATTTGGGGTTGCTCTGGAAAACTCATTTGCACCACTGCTGTGCCTTGGAATGCTAGTTGGAGTAATAAAT
CTCTGGAACAGATTTGGAATCACACGACCTGGATGGAGTGGGACAGAGAAATTAACAATTACACAAGCTT
AATACACTCCTTAATTGAAGAATCGCAAAACCAGCAAGAAAAGAATGAACAAGAATTATTGGAATTAGAT
AAATGGGCAAGTTTGTGGAATTGGTTTAACATAACAAATTGGCTGTGGTATATAAAATTATTCATAATGA
TAGTAGGAGGCTTGGTAGGTTTAAGAATAGTTTTTGCTGTACTTTCTATAGTGAATAGAGTTAGGCAGGG
ATATTCACCATTATCGTTTCAGACCCACCTCCCAACCCCGAGGGGACCCGACAGGCCCGAAGGAATAGAA
GAAGAAGGTGGAGAGAGAGACAGAGACAGATCCATTCGATTAGTGAACGGATCGGCACTGCGTGCGCCAA
TTCTGCAGACAAATGGCAGTATTCATCCACAATTTTAAAAGAAAAGGGGGGATTGGGGGGTACAGTGCAG
GGGAAAGAATAGTAGACATAATAGCAACAGACATACAAACTAAAGAATTACAAAAACAAATTACAAAAAT
TCAAAATTTTCGGGTTTATTACAGGGACAGCAGAGATCCAGTTTGGTTAGTACCGGGCCCGCTCTAGTCC
GGAATCAGTCCTGCTCCTCGGCCACGAAGTGCACGCAGTTGCCGGCCGGGTCGCGCAGGGCGAACTCCCG
CCCCCACGGCTGCTCGCCGATCTCGGTCATGGCCGGCCCGGAGGCGTCCCGGAAGTTCGTGGACACGACC
TCCGACCACTCGGCGTACAGCTCGTCCAGGCCGCGCACCCACACCCAGGCCAGGGTGTTGTCCGGCACCA
CCTGGTCCTGGACCGCGCTGATGAACAGGGTCACGTCGTCCCGGACCACACCGGCGAAGTCGTCCTCCAC
GAAGTCCCGGGAGAACCCGAGCCGGTCGGTCCAGAACTCGACCGCTCCGGCGACGTCGCGCGCGGTGAGC
ACCGGAACGGCACTGGTCAACTTGGCCATGGTGGCCCTCCTATAGTGAGTCGTATTATACTATGCCGATA
TACTATGCCGATGATTAATTGTCAACACGTGCTGCAGGTCCGAGGTTCTAGAGAGTAATTCATACAAAAG
GACTCGCCCCTGCCTTGGGGAATCCCAGGGACCGTCGTTAAACTCCCACTAACGTAGAACCCAGAGATCG
CTGCGTTCCCGCCCCCTCACCCGCCCGCTCTCGTCATCACTGAGGTGGAGAAGAGCATGCGTGAGGCTCC
GGTGCCCGTCAGTGGGCAGAGCGCACATCGCCCACAGTCCCCGAGAAGTTGGGGGGAGGGGTCGGCAATT
GAACCGGTGCCTAGAGAAGGTGGCGCGGGGTAAACTGGGAAAGTGATGTCGTGTACTGGCTCCGCCTTTT
TCCCGAGGGTGGGGGAGAACCGTATATAAGTGCAGTAGTCGCCGTGAACGTTCTTTTTCGCAACGGGTTT
GCCGCCAGAACACAGGTAAGTGCCGTGTGTGGTTCCCGCGGGCCTGGCCTCTTTACGGGTTATGGCCCTT
GCGTGCCTTGAATTACTTCCACGCCCCTGGCTGCAGTACGTGATTCTTGATCCCGAGCTTCGGGTTGGAA
GTGGGTGGGAGAGTTCGAGGCCTTGCGCTTAAGGAGCCCCTTCGCCTCGTGCTTGAGTTGAGGCCTGGCT
TGGGCGCTGGGGCCGCCGCGTGCGAATCTGGTGGCACCTTCGCGCCTGTCTCGCTGCTTTCGATAAGTCT
CTAGCCATTTAAAATTTTTGATGACCTGCTGCGACGCTTTTTTTCTGGCAAGATAGTCTTGTAAATGCGG
GCCAAGATCTGCACACTGGTATTTCGGTTTTTGGGGCCGCGGGCGGCGACGGGGCCCGTGCGTCCCAGCG
CACATGTTCGGCGAGGCGGGGCCTGCGAGCGCGGCCACCGAGAATCGGACGGGGGTAGTCTCAAGCTGGC
CGGCCTGCTCTGGTGCCTGGCCTCGCGCCGCCGTGTATCGCCCCGCCCTGGGCGGCAAGGCTGGCCCGGT
CGGCACCAGTTGCGTGAGCGGAAAGATGGCCGCTTCCCGGCCCTGCTGCAGGGAGCTCAAAATGGAGGAC
GCGGCGCTCGGGAGAGCGGGCGGGTGAGTCACCCACACAAAGGAAAAGGGCCTTTCCGTCCTCAGCCGTC
GCTTCATGTGACTCCACGGAGTACCGGGCGCCGTCCAGGCACCTCGATTAGTTCTCGAGCTTTTGGAGTA
CGTCGTCTTTAGGTTGGGGGGAGGGGTTTTATGCGATGGAGTTTCCCCACACTGAGTGGGTGGAGACTGA
AGTTAGGCCAGCTTGGCACTTGATGTAATTCTCCTTGGAATTTGCCCTTTTTGAGTTTGGATCTTGGTTC
ATTCTCAAGCCTCAGACAGTGGTTCAAAGTTTTTTTCTTCCATTTCAGGTGTCGTGAGAGCTCGTTTAGT
GAACCGTCAGATCGCCTGGAGACGCCATCCACGCTGTTTTGACCTCCATAGAAGAGAACGGGACCGATCC
AAATTCTCGAGGCTAGCTATACGGCACTTGCGGCCGCGGATCCGCCCCTCTCCCTCCCCCCCCCCTAACG
TTACTGGCCGAAGCCGCTTGGAATAAGGCCGGTGTGCGTTTGTCTATATGTTATTTTCCACCATATTGCC
GTCTTTTGGCAATGTGAGGGCCCGGAAACCTGGCCCTGTCTTCTTGACGAGCATTCCTAGGGGTCTTTCC
CCTCTCGCCAAAGGAATGCAAGGTCTGTTGAATGTCGTGAAGGAAGCAGTTCCTCTGGAAGCTTCTTGAA
GACAAACAACGTCTGTAGCGACCCTTTGCAGGCAGCGGAACCCCCCACCTGGCGACAGGTGCCTCTGCGG
CCAAAAGCCACGTGTATAAGATACACCTGCAAAGGCGGCACAACCCCAGTGCCACGTTGTGAGTTGGATA
GTTGTGGAAAGAGTCAAATGGCTCTCCTCAAGCGTATTCAACAAGGGGCTGAAGGATGCCCAGAAGGTAC
CCCATTGTATGGGATCTGATCTGGGGCCTCGGTACACATGCTTTACATGTGTTTAGTCGAGGTTAAAAAA
ACGTCTAGGCCCCCCGAACCACGGGGACGTGGTTTTCCTTTGAAAAACACGATGATAATATGGCCACAAC
CATGGGAACTAGTATGGTTTCCAAGGGCGAAGAGGACAATATGGCCAGCCTGCCTGCCACACACGAGCTG
CACATCTTTGGCAGCATCAACGGCGTGGACTTCGACATGGTCGGACAAGGCACCGGCAATCCCAACGACG
GCTACGAGGAACTGAACCTGAAGTCCACAAAGGGCGACCTCCAGTTCAGCCCCTGGATTCTGGTGCCTCA
CATCGGCTACGGCTTCCACCAGTACCTGCCTTATCCTGACGGCATGAGCCCTTTCCAGGCCGCCATGGTT
GATGGCTCTGGCTACCAGGTCCACCGGACCATGCAGTTTGAGGATGGCGCTTCCCTGACCGTGAACTACA
GATACACCTACGAGGGCAGCCACATCAAAGGCGAGGCCCAAGTGAAAGGCACAGGCTTCCCTGCTGATGG
CCCCGTGATGACCAATTCTCTGACAGCCGCCGACTGGTGCAGAAGCAAGAAAACATACCCCAACGACAAG
ACCATCATCAGCACCTTCAAGTGGTCCTACACCACCGGCAACGGCAAGCGGTACAGAAGCACCGCCAGAA
CCACCTACACCTTCGCCAAACCTATGGCCGCCAACTACCTGAAGAACCAGCCTATGTACGTGTTCCGCAA
GACCGAGCTGAAGCACTCCAAGACAGAACTGAACTTCAAAGAGTGGCAGAAAGCCTTCACCGACGTGATG
GGCATGGACGAACTCTACAAAGCCACGAACTTCAGCCTGCTGAAGCAGGCTGGAGACGTGGAGGAGAACC
CTGGACCCATGGCCACCGAGTACAAGCCCACGGTGCGCCTCGCCACCCGCGACGACGTCCCCCGGGCCGT
ACGCACCCTCGCCGCCGCGTTCGCCGACTACCCCGCCACGCGCCACACCGTCGACCCGGACCGCCACATC
GAGCGGGTCACCGAGCTGCAAGAACTCTTCCTCACGCGCGTCGGGCTCGACATCGGCAAGGTGTGGGTCG
CGGACGACGGCGCCGCGGTGGCGGTCTGGACCACGCCGGAGAGCGTCGAAGCGGGGGCGGTGTTCGCCGA
GATCGGCTCGCGCATGGCCGAGTTGAGCGGTTCCCGGCTGGCCGCGCAGCAACAGATGGAAGGCCTCCTG
GCGCCGCACCGGCCCAAGGAGCCCGCGTGGTTCCTGGCCACCGTCGGCGTCTCGCCCGACCACCAGGGCA
AGGGTCTGGGCAGCGCCGTCGTGCTCCCCGGAGTGGAGGCGGCCGAGCGCGCTGGGGTGCCCGCCTTCCT
GGAGACCTCCGCGCCCCGCAACCTCCCCTTCTACGAGCGGCTCGGCTTCACCGTCACCGCCGACGTCGAG
GTGCCCGAAGGACCGCGCACCTGGTGCATGACCCGCAAGCCCGGTGCCTGATGTACAAGTAGGTCGACAA
TCAACCTCTGGATTACAAAATTTGTGAAAGATTGACTGGTATTCTTAACTATGTTGCTCCTTTTACGCTA
TGTGGATACGCTGCTTTAATGCCTTTGTATCATGCTATTGCTTCCCGTATGGCTTTCATTTTCTCCTCCT
TGTATAAATCCTGGTTGCTGTCTCTTTATGAGGAGTTGTGGCCCGTTGTCAGGCAACGTGGCGTGGTGTG
CACTGTGTTTGCTGACGCAACCCCCACTGGTTGGGGCATTGCCACCACCTGTCAGCTCCTTTCCGGGACT
TTCGCTTTCCCCCTCCCTATTGCCACGGCGGAACTCATCGCCGCCTGCCTTGCCCGCTGCTGGACAGGGG
CTCGGCTGTTGGGCACTGACAATTCCGTGGTGTTGTCGGGGAAGCTGACGTCCTTTCCATGGCTGCTCGC
CTGTGTTGCCACCTGGATTCTGCGCGGGACGTCCTTCTGCTACGTCCCTTCGGCCCTCAATCCAGCGGAC
CTTCCTTCCCGCGGCCTGCTGCCGGCTCTGCGGCCTCTTCCGCGTCTTCGCCTTCGCCCTCAGACGAGTC
GGATCTCCCTTTGGGCCGCCTCCCCGCCTGGAATTCGAGCTCGGTACCTTTAAGACCAATGACTTACAAG
GCAGCTGTAGATCTTAGCCACTTTTTAAAAGAAAAGAGGGGACTGGAAGGGCTAATTCACTCCCAACGAA
GACAAGATCTGCTTTTTGCTTGTACTGGGTCTCTCTGGTTAGACCAGATCTGAGCCTGGGAGCTCTCTGG
CTAACTAGGGAACCCACTGCTTAAGCCTCAATAAAGCTTGCCTTGAGTGCTTCAAGTAGTGTGTGCCCGT
CTGTTGTGTGACTCTGGTAACTAGAGATCCCTCAGACCCTTTTAGTCAGTGTGGAAAATCTCTAGCAGTA
GTAGTTCATGTCATCTTATTATTCAGTATTTATAACTTGCAAAGAAATGAATATCAGAGAGTGAGAGGCC
TTGACATTGTTTAAACCCGCTGATCAGCCTCGACTGTGCCTTCTAGTTGCCAGCCATCTGTTGTTTGCCC
CTCCCCCGTGCCTTCCTTGACCCTGGAAGGTGCCACTCCCACTGTCCTTTCCTAATAAAATGAGGAAATT
GCATCGCATTGTCTGAGTAGGTGTCATTCTATTCTGGGGGGTGGGGTGGGGCAGGACAGCAAGGGGGAGG
ATTGGGAAGACAATAGCAGGCATGCTGGGGATGCGGTGGGCTCTATGGCTTCTGAGGCGGAAAGAACCAG
CTGGGGCTCTAGGGGGTATCCCC
[117 nt withheld, positions 7444-7560]
TCACGTTC
[91 nt withheld, positions 7569-7659]
A
[49 nt withheld, positions 7661-7709]
CCTTTGACGTTGGAGTCCACGTTCTTT
[37 nt withheld, positions 7737-7773]
ACCCTATCTCGGTCTATTCTTTTGATTTATAAGGGATTTTGCCGATTTCGGCCTATTGGTTAAAAAATGA
GCTGATTTAACAAAAATTTAACGCGAATTAATTCTGTGGAATGTGTGTCAGTTAGGGTGTGGAAAGTCCC
CAGGCTCCCCAGCAGGCAGAAGTATGCAAAGCATGCATCTCAATTAGTCAGCAACCAGGTGTGGAAAGTC
CCCAGGCTCCCCAGCAGGCAGAAGTATGCAAAGCATGCATCTCAATTAGTCAGCAACCATAGTCCCGCCC
CTAACTCCGCCCATCCCGCCCCTAACTCCGCCCAGTTCCGCCCATTCTCCGCCCCATGGCTGACTAATTT
TTTTTATTTATGCAGAGGCCGAGGCCGCCTCTGCCTCTGAGCTATTCCAGAAGTAGTGAGGAGGCTTTTT
TGGAGGCCTAGGCTTTTGCAAAAAGCTCCCGGGAGCTTGTATATCCATTTTCGGATCTGATCAGCACGTG
ATGAAAAAGCCTGAACTCACCGCGACGTCTGTCGAGAAGTTTCTGATCGAAAAGTTCGACAGCGTCTCCG
ACCTGATGCAGCTCTCGGAGGGCGAAGAATCTCGTGCTTTCAGCTTCGATGTAGGAGGGCGTGGATATGT
CCTGCGGGTAAATAGCTGCGCCGATGGTTTCTACAAAGATCGTTATGTTTATCGGCACTTTGCATCGGCC
GCGCTCCCGATTCCGGAAGTGCTTGACATTGGGGAATTCAGCGAGAGCCTGACCTATTGCATCTCCCGCC
GTGCACAGGGTGTCACGTTGCAAGACCTGCCTGAAACCGAACTGCCCGCTGTTCTGCAGCCGGTCGCGGA
GGCCATGGATGCGATCGCTGCGGCCGATCTTAGCCAGACGAGCGGGTTCGGCCCATTCGGACCGCAAGGA
ATCGGTCAATACACTACATGGCGTGATTTCATATGCGCGATTGCTGATCCCCATGTGTATCACTGGCAAA
CTGTGATGGACGACACCGTCAGTGCGTCCGTCGCGCAGGCTCTCGATGAGCTGATGCTTTGGGCCGAGGA
CTGCCCCGAAGTCCGGCACCTCGTGCACGCGGATTTCGGCTCCAACAATGTCCTGACGGACAATGGCCGC
ATAACAGCGGTCATTGACTGGAGCGAGGCGATGTTCGGGGATTCCCAATACGAGGTCGCCAACATCTTCT
TCTGGAGGCCGTGGTTGGCTTGTATGGAGCAGCAGACGCGCTACTTCGAGCGGAGGCATCCGGAGCTTGC
AGGATCGCCGCGGCTCCGGGCGTATATGCTCCGCATTGGTCTTGACCAACTCTATCAGAGCTTGGTTGAC
GGCAATTTCGATGATGCAGCTTGGGCGCAGGGTCGATGCGACGCAATCGTCCGATCCGGAGCCGGGACTG
TCGGGCGTACACAAATCGCCCGCAGAAGCGCGGCCGTCTGGACCGATGGCTGTGTAGAAGTACACGCCGA
TAGTGGAAACCGACGCCCCAGCACTCGTCCGAGGGCAAAGGAATAGCACGTGCTACGAGATTTCGATTCC
ACCGCCGCCTTCTATGAAAGGTTGGGCTTCGGAATCGTTTTCCGGGACGCCGGCTGGATGATCCTCCAGC
GCGGGGATCTCATGCTGGAGTTCTTCGCCCACCCCAACTTGTTTATTGCAGCTTATAATGGTTACAAATA
AAGCAATAGCATCACAAATTTCACAAATAAAGCATTTTTTTCACTGCATTCTAGTTGTGGTTTGTCCAAA
CTCATCAATGTATCTTATCATGTCTGTATACCGTCGACCTCTAGCTAGAGCTTGGCGTAATCATGGTCAT
AGCTGTTTCCTGTGTGAAATTGTTATCCGCTCACAATTCCACACAACATACGAGCCGGAAGCATAAAGTG
TAAAGCCTGGGGTGCCTAATGAGTGAGCTAACTCACATTAATTGCGTTGCGCTCACTGCCCGCTTTCCAG
TCGGGAAACCTGTCGTGCCAGCTGCATTAATGAATCGGCCAACGCGCGGGGAGAGGCGGTTTGCGTATTG
GGCGCTCTTCCGCTTCCTCGCTCACTGACTCGCTGCGCTCGGTCGTTCGGCTGCGGCGAGCGGTATCAGC
TCACTCAAAGGCGGTAATACGGTTATCCACAGAATCAGGGGATAACGCAGGAAAGAACATGTGAGCAAAA
GGCCAGCAAAAGGCCAGGAACCGTAAAAAGGCCGCGTTGCTGGCGTTTTTCCATAGGCTCCGCCCCCCTG
ACGAGCATCACAAAAATCGACGCTCAAGTCAGAGGTGGCGAAACCCGACAGGACTATAAAGATACCAGGC
GTTTCCCCCTGGAAGCTCCCTCGTGCGCTCTCCTGTTCCGACCCTGCCGCTTACCGGATACCTGTCCGCC
TTTCTCCCTTCGGGAAGCGTGGCGCTTTCTCATAGCTCACGCTGTAGGTATCTCAGTTCGGTGTAGGTCG
TTCGCTCCAAGCTGGGCTGTGTGCACGAACCCCCCGTTCAGCCCGACCGCTGCGCCTTATCCGGTAACTA
TCGTCTTGAGTCCAACCCGGTAAGACACGACTTATCGCCACTGGCAGCAGCCACTGGTAACAGGATTAGC
AGAGCGAGGTATGTAGGCGGTGCTACAGAGTTCTTGAAGTGGTGGCCTAACTACGGCTACACTAGAAGAA
CAGTATTTGGTATCTGCGCTCTGCTGAAGCCAGTTACCTTCGGAAAAAGAGTTGGTAGCTCTTGATCCGG
CAAACAAACCACCGCTGGTAGCGGTGGTTTTTTTGTTTGCAAGCAGCAGATTACGCGCAGAAAAAAAGGA
TCTCAAGAAGATCCTTTGATCTTTTCTACGGGGTCTGACGCTCAGTGGAACGAAAACTCACGTTAAGGGA
TTTTGGTCATGAGATTATCAAAAAGGATCTTCACCTAGATCCTTTTAAATTAAAAATGAAGTTTTAAATC
AATCTAAAGTATATATGAGTAAACTTGGTCTGACAGTTACCAATGCTTAATCAGTGAGGCACCTATCTCA
GCGATCTGTCTATTTCGTTCATCCATAGTTGCCTGACTCCCCGTCGTGTAGATAACTACGATACGGGAGG
GCTTACCATCTGGCCCCAGTGCTGCAATGATACCGCGAGACCCACGCTCACCGGCTCCAGATTTATCAGC
AATAAACCAGCCAGCCGGAAGGGCCGAGCGCAGAAGTGGTCCTGCAACTTTATCCGCCTCCATCCAGTCT
ATTAATTGTTGCCGGGAAGCTAGAGTAAGTAGTTCGCCAGTTAATAGTTTGCGCAACGTTGTTGCCATTG
CTACAGGCATCGTGGTGTCACGCTCGTCGTTTGGTATGGCTTCATTCAGCTCCGGTTCCCAACGATCAAG
GCGAGTTACATGATCCCCCATGTTGTGCAAAAAAGCGGTTAGCTCCTTCGGTCCTCCGATCGTTGTCAGA
AGTAAGTTGGCCGCAGTGTTATCACTCATGGTTATGGCAGCACTGCATAATTCTCTTACTGTCATGCCAT
CCGTAAGATGCTTTTCTGTGACTGGTGAGTACTCAACCAAGTCATTCTGAGAATAGTGTATGCGGCGACC
GAGTTGCTCTTGCCCGGCGTCAATACGGGATAATACCGCGCCACATAGCAGAACTTTAAAAGTGCTCATC
ATTGGAAAACGTTCTTCGGGGCGAAAACTCTCAAGGATCTTACCGCTGTTGAGATCCAGTTCGATGTAAC
CCACTCGTGCACCCAACTGATCTTCAGCATCTTTTACTTTCACCAGCGTTTCTGGGTGAGCAAAAACAGG
AAGGCAAAATGCCGCAAAAAAGGGAATAAGGGCGACACGGAAATGTTGAATACTCATACTCTTCCTTTTT
CAATATTATTGAAGCATTTATCAGGGTTATTGTCTCATGAGCGGATACATATTTGAATGTATTTAGAAAA
ATAAACAAATAGGGGTTCCGCGCACATTTCCCCGAAAAGTGCCACCTGACGTCGACGGATCGGGAGATCA
ACTTGTTTATTGCAGCTTATAATGGTTACAAATAAAGCAATAGCATCACAAATTTCACAAATAAAGCATT
TTTTTCACTGCATTCTAGTTGTGGTTTGTCCAAACTCATCAATGTATCTTATCATGTCTGGATCAACTGG
ATAACTCAAGCTAACCAAAATCATCCCAAACTTCCCACCCCATACCCTATTACCACTGCCAATTACCTGT
GGTTTCATTTACTCTAAACCTGTGATTCCTCTGAATTATTTTCATTTTAAAGAAATTGTATTTGTTAAAT
ATGTACTACAAACTTAGTAGT
